Addgene plasmid #231178: pcDNA3.1-20nmEML-mRFP
Purpose: Stabilizes the ER-mitochondrial distance at 20 nm; tagged with mRFP
Depositing lab: Dmitry Lim. Publication: ER-mitochondria distance is a critical parameter for efficient mitochondrial Ca(2+) uptake and oxidative metabolism. Dematteis G, Tapella L, Casali C, Talmon M, Tonelli E, Reano S, Ariotti A, Pessolano E, Malecka J, Chrostek G, Kulkoviene G, Umbrasas D, Distasi C, Grilli M, Ladds G, Filigheddu N, Fresu LG, Mikoshiba K, Matute C, Ramos-Gonzalez P, Jekabsone A, Cali T, Brini M, Biggiogera M, Cavaliere F, Miggiano R, Genazzani AA, Lim D. Commun Biol. 2024 Oct 10;7(1):1294. doi: 10.1038/s42003-024-06933-9. PubMed 39390051.
Backbone
  Vector backbone: pcDNA3.1(+)
  Backbone manufacturer: Invitrogen
  Backbone size w/o insert (bp): 5341
  Vector type: Mammalian Expression
Growth in bacteria
  Bacterial resistance: Ampicillin, 100 μg/mL
  Growth temperature: 37°C
  Growth strain: DH5alpha
  Copy number: High Copy
Gene/Insert
  Gene/Insert name: 20nmEML-mRFP
  Species: Synthetic
  Insert size (bp): 1347
  Promoter: CMV
  Cloning method: Restriction Enzyme; 5′ cloning site NheI (not destroyed); 3′ cloning site XhoI (not destroyed)
Resource information
  A portion of this plasmid was derived from a plasmid made by: Synthesis
Terms and licenses: Academic/Nonprofit Terms; Industry Terms: Not Available to Industry
How to cite: pcDNA3.1-20nmEML-mRFP was a gift from Dmitry Lim (Addgene plasmid # 231178 ; http://n2t.net/addgene:231178 ; RRID:Addgene_231178)
