[The description below was written by a language model from this plasmid's Addgene catalogue record and pLannotate feature annotations shown in this document.]
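Description:
pcDNA3.1-20nmEML-mRFP is a mammalian expression plasmid built on the pcDNA3.1(+) backbone, carrying a synthetic 1.3 kb insert cloned between NheI and XhoI sites that remain intact. The insert, 20nmEML-mRFP, encodes an artificial ER–mitochondria linker intended to hold the two organelle membranes at a fixed separation of about 20 nm. The sequenced plasmid is roughly 6.7 kb. In the feature table, the only annotated part of the insert is the mRFP1 coding sequence, a monomeric red fluorescent protein derived from Discosoma. It sits in the middle of the insert, with several hundred unannotated bases on either side. These flanks presumably contain the membrane-targeting and spacer segments of the linker, but the record does not describe their identity or composition.

Expression is driven by the human CMV immediate-early enhancer and promoter and terminated by the bovine growth hormone polyadenylation signal. A T7 promoter lies just upstream of the insert, which allows in vitro transcription or sequencing. A separate SV40 early promoter drives the neomycin phosphotransferase gene followed by an SV40 poly(A) signal, allowing G418 selection of stably transfected mammalian cells. In E. coli the plasmid replicates from a high-copy ColE1/pUC-type origin and is selected with ampicillin through β-lactamase. An f1 origin is also present for single-stranded DNA production. Short hits to an HIV-1 LTR, ble, lacI and bom are small fragments and probably backbone remnants or annotation artefacts rather than functional elements.

The construct is used to stabilise ER–mitochondria distance at 20 nm in transfected cells, with red fluorescence marking the linker. The associated work studied how this spacing affects mitochondrial calcium uptake and oxidative metabolism.
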