Features (pLannotate 1.2.2; 20 found; start..end, strand, type, name):
     28..80      -  misc_feature   bom (fragment): basis of mobility region from pBR322
    235..614     +  enhancer       CMV enhancer: human cytomegalovirus immediate early enhancer
    615..818     +  promoter       CMV promoter: human cytomegalovirus (CMV) immediate early promoter
    814..847     +  LTR            5' LTR (truncated) (fragment): truncated 5' long terminal repeat (LTR) from HIV-1
    863..881     +  promoter       T7 promoter: promoter for bacteriophage T7 RNA polymerase
   1243..1917    +  CDS            mRFP1: mRFP1 is a basic (constitutively fluorescent) red fluorescent protein published in 2002, derived from Discosoma sp.. It is reported to be a somewhat slowly-maturing monomer with low acid sensitivity.
   2285..2509    +  polyA_signal   bGH poly(A) signal: bovine growth hormone polyadenylation signal
   2513..2534    +  promoter       SV40 promoter (fragment): SV40 enhancer and early promoter
   2555..2983    +  rep_origin     f1 ori (sequence partly withheld): f1 bacteriophage origin of replication; arrow indicates direction of (+) strand synthesis
   2997..3326    +  promoter       SV40 promoter: SV40 enhancer and early promoter
   3393..4184    +  CDS            neo: KKA2_KLEPN - Also known as kan, nptII. Experimental evidence at protein level: Swiss-Prot protein existence level 1. Resistance to kanamycin, neomycin, paromomycin, ribostamycin, butirosin and gentamicin B. From Klebsiella pneumoniae.
   4208..4366    +  CDS            ble (fragment): BLE_KLEPN - Experimental evidence at protein level: Swiss-Prot protein existence level 1. Binding protein with a strong affinity to the bleomycin family of antibiotics. Binds to CL990; an antimitotic-antibiotic compound. From Klebsiella pneumoniae.
   4361..4482    +  polyA_signal   SV40 poly(A) signal: SV40 polyadenylation signal
   4555..4571    -  protein_bind   lac operator: The lac repressor binds to the lac operator to inhibit transcription in E. coli. This inhibition can be relieved by adding lactose or isopropyl-β-D-thiogalactopyranoside (IPTG). lac repressor encoded by lacI
   4579..4609    -  promoter       lac promoter: promoter for the E. coli lac operon
   4624..4645    -  protein_bind   CAP binding site: CAP binding activates transcription in the presence of cAMP. E. coli catabolite activator protein
   4658..4750    -  CDS            lacI (fragment): lac repressor; lacI; The lac repressor binds to the lac operator to inhibit transcription in E. coli. This inhibition can be relieved by adding lactose or isopropyl-β-D-thiogalactopyranoside (IPTG).
   4933..5521    -  rep_origin     ori: high-copy-number ColE1/pMB1/pBR322/pUC origin of replication
   5692..6552    -  CDS            AmpR: β-lactamase; bla; confers resistance to ampicillin, carbenicillin, and related antibiotics
   6553..6657    -  promoter       AmpR promoter: bla
>Addgene plasmid #231178 | pcDNA3.1-20nmEML-mRFP | addgene full sequence | sequence record 458402 | Addgene NGS Result
GACGGATCGGGAGATCTCCCGATCCCCTATGGTGCACTCTCAGTACAATCTGCTCTGATGCCGCATAGTT
AAGCCAGTATCTGCTCCCTGCTTGTGTGTTGGAGGTCGCTGAGTAGTGCGCGAGCAAAATTTAAGCTACA
ACAAGGCAAGGCTTGACCGACAATTGCATGAAGAATCTGCTTAGGGTTAGGCGTTTTGCGCTGCTTCGCG
ATGTACGGGCCAGATATACGCGTTGACATTGATTATTGACTAGTTATTAATAGTAATCAATTACGGGGTC
ATTAGTTCATAGCCCATATATGGAGTTCCGCGTTACATAACTTACGGTAAATGGCCCGCCTGGCTGACCG
CCCAACGACCCCCGCCCATTGACGTCAATAATGACGTATGTTCCCATAGTAACGCCAATAGGGACTTTCC
ATTGACGTCAATGGGTGGAGTATTTACGGTAAACTGCCCACTTGGCAGTACATCAAGTGTATCATATGCC
AAGTACGCCCCCTATTGACGTCAATGACGGTAAATGGCCCGCCTGGCATTATGCCCAGTACATGACCTTA
TGGGACTTTCCTACTTGGCAGTACATCTACGTATTAGTCATCGCTATTACCATGGTGATGCGGTTTTGGC
AGTACATCAATGGGCGTGGATAGCGGTTTGACTCACGGGGATTTCCAAGTCTCCACCCCATTGACGTCAA
TGGGAGTTTGTTTTGGCACCAAAATCAACGGGACTTTCCAAAATGTCGTAACAACTCCGCCCCATTGACG
CAAATGGGCGGTAGGCGTGTACGGTGGGAGGTCTATATAAGCAGAGCTCTCTGGCTAACTAGAGAACCCA
CTGCTTACTGGCTTATCGAAATTAATACGACTCACTATAGGGAGACCCAAGCTGGCTAGCATGGCGATTC
AACTGCGTAGCCTGTTTCCGCTGGCGCTGCCGGGTCTGCTGGCGCTGCTGGGTTGGTGGTGGTTCTTTAG
CCGTAAGAAGGACCCGACCCGTAGCGCGAACAAACAGCAAGAGGAAGAGGCGGAGCGTCTGCGTCGTATC
CAGGAAGAGATGGAGAAGGAACGTAAACGTCGTGAAGAGGATGAACAACGTCGTCGTAAGGAAGAGGAAG
AGCGTCGTATGAAACTGGAGATGGAAGCGAAGCGTAAACAGGAAGAGGAAGAGCGTAAGAAACGTGAAGA
CGATGAGAAGCGTATCCAAGCGGAGCGTAACAGCGACCCGCCGGTGGCGACCCTGGCGAGCAGCGAGGAT
GTTATCAAGGAATTCATGCGTTTCAAAGTGCGTATGGAGGGCAGCGTTAACGGTCACGAGTTCGAAATTG
AGGGTGAAGGCGAGGGTCGTCCGTACGAAGGTACCCAGACCGCGAAGCTGAAAGTGACCAAAGGTGGCCC
GCTGCCGTTTGCGTGGGACATCCTGAGCCCGCAGTTTCAATACGGCAGCAAGGCGTATGTTAAACACCCG
GCGGACATTCCGGATTATCTGAAGCTGAGCTTCCCGGAGGGTTTTAAATGGGAACGTGTGATGAACTTTG
AGGATGGTGGCGTGGTTACCGTTACCCAGGACAGCAGCCTGCAAGATGGCGAATTCATCTACAAGGTGAA
ACTGCGTGGCACCAACTTTCCGAGCGACGGTCCGGTTATGCAGAAGAAAACCATGGGTTGGGAGGCGAGC
ACCGAACGTATGTATCCGGAGGATGGCGCGCTGAAGGGTGAAATTAAAATGCGTCTGAAGCTGAAAGACG
GTGGCCACTACGATGCGGAGGTGAAGACCACCTATATGGCGAAGAAACCGGTTCAACTGCCGGGCGCGTA
CAAGACCGACATCAAACTGGATATTACCAGCCACAACGAAGACTACACCATCGTGGAACAGTATGAGCGT
GCGGAAGGTCGTCACAGCACCGGTGCGAGCGGTCTGCGTAGCCGTGCGCAAGCGAGCAACAGCAAACAGC
AAGAAGAGGAAGCGGAGCGTCTGCGCCGCATTCAGGAGGAAATGGAAAAGGAGCGTAAACGTCGTGAGGA
AGACGAGCAACGTCGTCGTAAGGAGGAAGAGGAACGTCGTATGAAACTGGAAATGGAGGCGAAGCGTAAA
CAGGAGGAAGAGGAGCGTAAGAAACGTGAGGACGATGAAAAGCGTATCCAGGCGGAGAGCCGTGCGCAGG
CGAGCAACAGCCGTGTTATGGTGTATATTGGTATTGCGATTTTTCTGTTTGTTGGTCTGTTTATGAAGTA
ACTCGAGTCTAGAGGGCCCGTTTAAACCCGCTGATCAGCCTCGACTGTGCCTTCTAGTTGCCAGCCATCT
GTTGTTTGCCCCTCCCCCGTGCCTTCCTTGACCCTGGAAGGTGCCACTCCCACTGTCCTTTCCTAATAAA
ATGAGGAAATTGCATCGCATTGTCTGAGTAGGTGTCATTCTATTCTGGGGGGTGGGGTGGGGCAGGACAG
CAAGGGGGAGGATTGGGAAGACAATAGCAGGCATGCTGGGGATGCGGTGGGCTCTATGGCTTCTGAGGCG
GAAAGAACCAGCTGGGGCTCTAGGGGGTATCCCC
[124 nt withheld, positions 2555-2678]
C
[91 nt withheld, positions 2680-2770]
A
[49 nt withheld, positions 2772-2820]
CCTTTGACGTTGGAGTCCACGTTCTTT
[37 nt withheld, positions 2848-2884]
ACCCTATCTCGGTCTATTCTTTTGATTTATAAGGGATTTTGCCGATTTCGGCCTATTGGTTAAAAAATGA
GCTGATTTAACAAAAATTTAACGCGAATTAATTCTGTGGAATGTGTGTCAGTTAGGGTGTGGAAAGTCCC
CAGGCTCCCCAGCAGGCAGAAGTATGCAAAGCATGCATCTCAATTAGTCAGCAACCAGGTGTGGAAAGTC
CCCAGGCTCCCCAGCAGGCAGAAGTATGCAAAGCATGCATCTCAATTAGTCAGCAACCATAGTCCCGCCC
CTAACTCCGCCCATCCCGCCCCTAACTCCGCCCAGTTCCGCCCATTCTCCGCCCCATGGCTGACTAATTT
TTTTTATTTATGCAGAGGCCGAGGCCGCCTCTGCCTCTGAGCTATTCCAGAAGTAGTGAGGAGGCTTTTT
TGGAGGCCTAGGCTTTTGCAAAAAGCTCCCGGGAGCTTGTATATCCATTTTCGGATCTGATCAAGAGACA
GGATGAGGATCGTTTCGCATGATTGAACAAGATGGATTGCACGCAGGTTCTCCGGCCGCTTGGGTGGAGA
GGCTATTCGGCTATGACTGGGCACAACAGACAATCGGCTGCTCTGATGCCGCCGTGTTCCGGCTGTCAGC
GCAGGGGCGCCCGGTTCTTTTTGTCAAGACCGACCTGTCCGGTGCCCTGAATGAACTGCAGGACGAGGCA
GCGCGGCTATCGTGGCTGGCCACGACGGGCGTTCCTTGCGCAGCTGTGCTCGACGTTGTCACTGAAGCGG
GAAGGGACTGGCTGCTATTGGGCGAAGTGCCGGGGCAGGATCTCCTGTCATCTCACCTTGCTCCTGCCGA
GAAAGTATCCATCATGGCTGATGCAATGCGGCGGCTGCATACGCTTGATCCGGCTACCTGCCCATTCGAC
CACCAAGCGAAACATCGCATCGAGCGAGCACGTACTCGGATGGAAGCCGGTCTTGTCGATCAGGATGATC
TGGACGAAGAGCATCAGGGGCTCGCGCCAGCCGAACTGTTCGCCAGGCTCAAGGCGCGCATGCCCGACGG
CGAGGATCTCGTCGTGACCCATGGCGATGCCTGCTTGCCGAATATCATGGTGGAAAATGGCCGCTTTTCT
GGATTCATCGACTGTGGCCGGCTGGGTGTGGCGGACCGCTATCAGGACATAGCGTTGGCTACCCGTGATA
TTGCTGAAGAGCTTGGCGGCGAATGGGCTGACCGCTTCCTCGTGCTTTACGGTATCGCCGCTCCCGATTC
GCAGCGCATCGCCTTCTATCGCCTTCTTGACGAGTTCTTCTGAGCGGGACTCTGGGGTTCGAAATGACCG
ACCAAGCGACGCCCAACCTGCCATCACGAGATTTCGATTCCACCGCCGCCTTCTATGAAAGGTTGGGCTT
CGGAATCGTTTTCCGGGACGCCGGCTGGATGATCCTCCAGCGCGGGGATCTCATGCTGGAGTTCTTCGCC
CACCCCAACTTGTTTATTGCAGCTTATAATGGTTACAAATAAAGCAATAGCATCACAAATTTCACAAATA
AAGCATTTTTTTCACTGCATTCTAGTTGTGGTTTGTCCAAACTCATCAATGTATCTTATCATGTCTGTAT
ACCGTCGACCTCTAGCTAGAGCTTGGCGTAATCATGGTCATAGCTGTTTCCTGTGTGAAATTGTTATCCG
CTCACAATTCCACACAACATACGAGCCGGAAGCATAAAGTGTAAAGCCTGGGGTGCCTAATGAGTGAGCT
AACTCACATTAATTGCGTTGCGCTCACTGCCCGCTTTCCAGTCGGGAAACCTGTCGTGCCAGCTGCATTA
ATGAATCGGCCAACGCGCGGGGAGAGGCGGTTTGCGTATTGGGCGCTCTTCCGCTTCCTCGCTCACTGAC
TCGCTGCGCTCGGTCGTTCGGCTGCGGCGAGCGGTATCAGCTCACTCAAAGGCGGTAATACGGTTATCCA
CAGAATCAGGGGATAACGCAGGAAAGAACATGTGAGCAAAAGGCCAGCAAAAGGCCAGGAACCGTAAAAA
GGCCGCGTTGCTGGCGTTTTTCCATAGGCTCCGCCCCCCTGACGAGCATCACAAAAATCGACGCTCAAGT
CAGAGGTGGCGAAACCCGACAGGACTATAAAGATACCAGGCGTTTCCCCCTGGAAGCTCCCTCGTGCGCT
CTCCTGTTCCGACCCTGCCGCTTACCGGATACCTGTCCGCCTTTCTCCCTTCGGGAAGCGTGGCGCTTTC
TCATAGCTCACGCTGTAGGTATCTCAGTTCGGTGTAGGTCGTTCGCTCCAAGCTGGGCTGTGTGCACGAA
CCCCCCGTTCAGCCCGACCGCTGCGCCTTATCCGGTAACTATCGTCTTGAGTCCAACCCGGTAAGACACG
ACTTATCGCCACTGGCAGCAGCCACTGGTAACAGGATTAGCAGAGCGAGGTATGTAGGCGGTGCTACAGA
GTTCTTGAAGTGGTGGCCTAACTACGGCTACACTAGAAGAACAGTATTTGGTATCTGCGCTCTGCTGAAG
CCAGTTACCTTCGGAAAAAGAGTTGGTAGCTCTTGATCCGGCAAACAAACCACCGCTGGTAGCGGTGGTT
TTTTTGTTTGCAAGCAGCAGATTACGCGCAGAAAAAAAGGATCTCAAGAAGATCCTTTGATCTTTTCTAC
GGGGTCTGACGCTCAGTGGAACGAAAACTCACGTTAAGGGATTTTGGTCATGAGATTATCAAAAAGGATC
TTCACCTAGATCCTTTTAAATTAAAAATGAAGTTTTAAATCAATCTAAAGTATATATGAGTAAACTTGGT
CTGACAGTTACCAATGCTTAATCAGTGAGGCACCTATCTCAGCGATCTGTCTATTTCGTTCATCCATAGT
TGCCTGACTCCCCGTCGTGTAGATAACTACGATACGGGAGGGCTTACCATCTGGCCCCAGTGCTGCAATG
ATACCGCGAGACCCACGCTCACCGGCTCCAGATTTATCAGCAATAAACCAGCCAGCCGGAAGGGCCGAGC
GCAGAAGTGGTCCTGCAACTTTATCCGCCTCCATCCAGTCTATTAATTGTTGCCGGGAAGCTAGAGTAAG
TAGTTCGCCAGTTAATAGTTTGCGCAACGTTGTTGCCATTGCTACAGGCATCGTGGTGTCACGCTCGTCG
TTTGGTATGGCTTCATTCAGCTCCGGTTCCCAACGATCAAGGCGAGTTACATGATCCCCCATGTTGTGCA
AAAAAGCGGTTAGCTCCTTCGGTCCTCCGATCGTTGTCAGAAGTAAGTTGGCCGCAGTGTTATCACTCAT
GGTTATGGCAGCACTGCATAATTCTCTTACTGTCATGCCATCCGTAAGATGCTTTTCTGTGACTGGTGAG
TACTCAACCAAGTCATTCTGAGAATAGTGTATGCGGCGACCGAGTTGCTCTTGCCCGGCGTCAATACGGG
ATAATACCGCGCCACATAGCAGAACTTTAAAAGTGCTCATCATTGGAAAACGTTCTTCGGGGCGAAAACT
CTCAAGGATCTTACCGCTGTTGAGATCCAGTTCGATGTAACCCACTCGTGCACCCAACTGATCTTCAGCA
TCTTTTACTTTCACCAGCGTTTCTGGGTGAGCAAAAACAGGAAGGCAAAATGCCGCAAAAAAGGGAATAA
GGGCGACACGGAAATGTTGAATACTCATACTCTTCCTTTTTCAATATTATTGAAGCATTTATCAGGGTTA
TTGTCTCATGAGCGGATACATATTTGAATGTATTTAGAAAAATAAACAAATAGGGGTTCCGCGCACATTT
CCCCGAAAAGTGCCACCTGACGTC
